>Addgene plasmid #66590 | LSL | depositor full sequence | sequence record 114415 | LSL sequence 15320 bps
AACAAAAATTTAACGCGAATTTTAACAAAATATTAACGCTTACAATTTAGGTGGCACTTTTCGGGGAAAT
GTGCGCGGAACCCCTATTTGTTTATTTTTCTAAATACATTCAAATATGTATCCGCTCATGAGACAATAAC
CCTGATAAATGCTTCAATAATATTGAAAAAGGAAGAGTATGAGTATTCAACATTTCCGTGTCGCCCTTAT
TCCCTTTTTTGCGGCATTTTGCCTTCCTGTTTTTGCTCACCCAGAAACGCTGGTGAAAGTAAAAGATGCT
GAAGATCAGTTGGGTGCACGAGTGGGTTACATCGAACTGGATCTCAACAGCGGTAAGATCCTTGAGAGTT
TTCGCCCCGAAGAACGTTTTCCAATGATGAGCACTTTTAAAGTTCTGCTATGTGGCGCGGTATTATCCCG
TATTGACGCCGGGCAAGAGCAACTCGGTCGCCGCATACACTATTCTCAGAATGACTTGGTTGAGTACTCA
CCAGTCACAGAAAAGCATCTTACGGATGGCATGACAGTAAGAGAATTATGCAGTGCTGCCATAACCATGA
GTGATAACACTGCGGCCAACTTACTTCTGACAACGATCGGAGGACCGAAGGAGCTAACCGCTTTTTTGCA
CAACATGGGGGATCATGTAACTCGCCTTGATCGTTGGGAACCGGAGCTGAATGAAGCCATACCAAACGAC
GAGCGTGACACCACGATGCCTGTAGCAATGGCAACAACGTTGCGCAAACTATTAACTGGCGAACTACTTA
CTCTAGCTTCCCGGCAACAATTAATAGACTGGATGGAGGCGGATAAAGTTGCAGGACCACTTCTGCGCTC
GGCCCTTCCGGCTGGCTGGTTTATTGCTGATAAATCTGGAGCCGGTGAGCGTGGGTCTCGCGGTATCATT
GCAGCACTGGGGCCAGATGGTAAGCCCTCCCGTATCGTAGTTATCTACACGACGGGGAGTCAGGCAACTA
TGGATGAACGAAATAGACAGATCGCTGAGATAGGTGCCTCACTGATTAAGCATTGGTAACTGTCAGACCA
AGTTTACTCATATATACTTTAGATTGATTTAAAACTTCATTTTTAATTTAAAAGGATCTAGGTGAAGATC
CTTTTTGATAATCTCATGACCAAAATCCCTTAACGTGAGTTTTCGTTCCACTGAGCGTCAGACCCCGTAG
AAAAGATCAAAGGATCTTCTTGAGATCCTTTTTTTCTGCGCGTAATCTGCTGCTTGCAAACAAAAAAACC
ACCGCTACCAGCGGTGGTTTGTTTGCCGGATCAAGAGCTACCAACTCTTTTTCCGAAGGTAACTGGCTTC
AGCAGAGCGCAGATACCAAATACTGTCCTTCTAGTGTAGCCGTAGTTAGGCCACCACTTCAAGAACTCTG
TAGCACCGCCTACATACCTCGCTCTGCTAATCCTGTTACCAGTGGCTGCTGCCAGTGGCGATAAGTCGTG
TCTTACCGGGTTGGACTCAAGACGATAGTTACCGGATAAGGCGCAGCGGTCGGGCTGAACGGGGGGTTCG
TGCACACAGCCCAGCTTGGAGCGAACGACCTACACCGAACTGAGATACCTACAGCGTGAGCTATGAGAAA
GCGCCACGCTTCCCGAAGGGAGAAAGGCGGACAGGTATCCGGTAAGCGGCAGGGTCGGAACAGGAGAGCG
CACGAGGGAGCTTCCAGGGGGAAACGCCTGGTATCTTTATAGTCCTGTCGGGTTTCGCCACCTCTGACTT
GAGCGTCGATTTTTGTGATGCTCGTCAGGGGGGCGGAGCCTATGGAAAAACGCCAGCAACGCGGCCTTTT
TACGGTTCCTGGCCTTTTGCTGGCCTTTTGCTCACATGTTCTTTCCTGCGTTATCCCCTGATTCTGTGGA
TAACCGTATTACCGCCTTTGAGTGAGCTGATACCGCTCGCCGCAGCCGAACGACCGAGCGCAGCGAGTCA
GTGAGCGAGGAAGCGGAAGAGCGCCCAATACGCAAACCGCCTCTCCCCGCGCGTTGGCCGATTCATTAAT
GCAGCTGGCACGACAGGTTTCCCGACTGGAAAGCGGGCAGTGAGCGCAACGCAATTAATGTGAGTTAGCT
CACTCATTAGGCACCCCAGGCTTTACACTTTATGCTTCCGGCTCGTATGTTGTGTGGAATTGTGAGCGGA
TAACAATTTCACACAGGAAACAGCTATGACCATGATTACGCCAAGCGCGCAATTAACCCTCACTAAAGGG
AACAAAAGCTGGAGCTCTGTTTTGGTTGGCGTAAGGCGCCTGTCAGTTAACGGCAGCCGGAGTGCGCAGC
CGCCGGCAGCCTCGCTCTGCCCACTGGGTGGGGCGGGAGGTAGGTGGGGTGAGGCGAGCTGGACGTGCGG
GCGCGGTCGGCCTCTGGCGGGGCGGGGGAGGGGAGGGAGGGTCAGCGAAAGTAGCTCGCGCGCGAGCGGC
CGCCCACCCTCCCCTTCCTCTGGGGGAGTCGTTTTACCCGCCGCCGGCCGGGCCTCGTCGTCTGATTGGC
TCTCGGGGCCCAGAAAACTGGCCCTTGCCATTGGCTCGTGTTCGTGCAAGTTGAGTCCATCCGCCGGCCA
GCGGGGGCGGCGAGGAGGCGCTCCCAGGTTCCGGCCCTCCCCTCGGCCCCGCGCCGCAGAGTCTGGCCGC
GCGCCCCTGCGCAACGTGGCAGGAAGCGCGCGCTGGGGGCGGGGACGGGCAGTAGGGCTGAGCGGCTGCG
GGGCGGGTGCAAGCACGTTTCCGACTTGAGTTGCCTCAAGAGGGGCGTGCTGAGCCAGACCTCCATCGCG
CACTCCGGGGAGTGGAGGGAAGGAGCGAGGGCTCAGTTGGGCTGTTTTGGAGGCAGGAAGCACTTGCTCT
CCCAAAGTCGCTCTGAGTTGTTATCAGTAAGGGAGCTGCAGTGGAGTAGGCGGGGAGAAGGCCGCACCCT
TCTCCGGAGGGGGGAGGGGAGTGTTGCAATACCTTTCTGGGAGTTCTCTGCTGCCTCCTGGCTTCTGAGG
ACCGCCCTGGGCCTGGGAGAATCCCTTCCCCCTCTTCCCTCGTGATCTGCAACTCCAGTCTTTCTCCCGG
GAGAGTCGAGGAATTCTGCAGATATCACAAGTTTGTACAAAAAAGCTGAACGAGAAACGTAAAATGATAT
AAATATCAATATATTAAATTAGATTTTGCATAAAAAACAGACTACATAATACTGTAAAACACAACATATC
CAGTCACTATGGCGGCCGCATTAGGCACCCCAGGCTTTACACTTTATGCTTCCGGCTCGTATAATGTGTG
GATTTTGAGTTAGGATCCGGCGAGATTTTCAGGAGCTAAGGAAGCTAAAATGGAGAAAAAAATCACTGGA
TATACCACCGTTGATATATCCCAATGGCATCGTAAAGAACATTTTGAGGCATTTCAGTCAGTTGCTCAAT
GTACCTATAACCAGACCGTTCAGCTGGATATTACGGCCTTTTTAAAGACCGTAAAGAAAAATAAGCACAA
GTTTTATCCGGCCTTTATTCACATTCTTGCCCGCCTGATGAATGCTCATCCGGAATTCCGTATGGCAATG
AAAGACGGTGAGCTGGTGATATGGGATAGTGTTCACCCTTGTTACACCGTTTTCCATGAGCAAACTGAAA
CGTTTTCATCGCTCTGGAGTGAATACCACGACGATTTCCGGCAGTTTCTACACATATATTCGCAAGATGT
GGCGTGTTACGGTGAAAACCTGGCCTATTTCCCTAAAGGGTTTATTGAGAATATGTTTTTCGTCTCAGCC
AATCCCTGGGTGAGTTTCACCAGTTTTGATTTAAACGTGGCCAATATGGACAACTTCTTCGCCCCCGTTT
TCACCATGGGCAAATATTATACGCAAGGCGACAAGGTGCTGATGCCGCTGGCGATTCAGGTTCATCATGC
CGTCTGTGATGGCTTCCATGTCGGCAGAATGCTTAATGAATTACAACAGTACTGCGATGAGTGGCAGGGC
GGGGCGTAAACGCGTGGATCCGGCTTACTAAAAGCCAGATAACAGTATGCGTATTTGCGCGCTGATTTTT
GCGGTATAAGAATATATACTGATATGTATACCCGAAGTATGTCAAAAAGAGGTGTGCTATGAAGCAGCGT
ATTACAGTGACAGTTGACAGCGACAGCTATCAGTTGCTCAAGGCATATATGATGTCAATATCTCCGGTCT
GGTAAGCACAACCATGCAGAATGAAGCCCGTCGTCTGCGTGCCGAACGCTGGAAAGCGGAAAATCAGGAA
GGGATGGCTGAGGTCGCCCGGTTTATTGAAATGAACGGCTCTTTTGCTGACGAGAACAGGGACTGGTGAA
ATGCAGTTTAAGGTTTACACCTATAAAAGAGAGAGCCGTTATCGTCTGTTTGTGGATGTACAGAGTGATA
TTATTGACACGCCCGGGCGACGGATGGTGATCCCCCTGGCCAGTGCACGTCTGCTGTCAGATAAAGTCTC
CCGTGAACTTTACCCGGTGGTGCATATCGGGGATGAAAGCTGGCGCATGATGACCACCGATATGGCCAGT
GTGCCGGTCTCCGTTATCGGGGAAGAAGTGGCTGATCTCAGCCACCGCGAAAATGACATCAAAAACGCCA
TTAACCTGATGTTCTGGGGAATATAAATGTCAGGCTCCGTTATACACAGCCAGTCTGCAGGTCGACCATA
GTGACTGGATATGTTGTGTTTTACAGTATTATGTAGTCTGTTTTTTATGCAAAATCTAATTTAATATATT
GATATTTATATCATTTTACGTTTCTCGTTCAGCTTTCTTGTACAAAGTGGTGATAAACCCGCTGATCAGC
TCGACGTTTAAACCTCGAGATTCGACATTGATTATTGACTAGTTATTAATAGTAATCAATTACGGGGTCA
TTAGTTCATAGCCCATATATGGAGTTCCGCGTTACATAACTTACGGTAAATGGCCCGCCTGGCTGACCGC
CCAACGACCCCCGCCCATTGACGTCAATAATGACGTATGTTCCCATAGTAACGCCAATAGGGACTTTCCA
TTGACGTCAATGGGTGGAGTATTTACGGTAAACTGCCCACTTGGCAGTACATCAAGTGTATCATATGCCA
AGTACGCCCCCTATTGACGTCAATGACGGTAAATGGCCCGCCTGGCATTATGCCCAGTACATGACCTTAT
GGGACTTTCCTACTTGGCAGTACATCTACGTATTAGTCATCGCTATTACCATGGTCGAGGTGAGCCCCAC
GTTCTGCTTCACTCTCCCCATCTCCCCCCCCTCCCCACCCCCAATTTTGTATTTATTTATTTTTTAATTA
TTTTGTGCAGCGATGGGGGCGGGGGGGGGGGGGGGGCGCGCGCCAGGCGGGGCGGGGCGGGGCGAGGGGC
GGGGCGGGGCGAGGCGGAGAGGTGCGGCGGCAGCCAATCAGAGCGGCGCGCTCCGAAAGTTTCCTTTTAT
GGCGAGGCGGCGGCGGCGGCGGCCCTATAAAAAGCGAAGCGCGCGGCGGGCGGGGAGTCGCTGCGACGCT
GCCTTCGCCCCGTGCCCCGCTCCGCCGCCGCCTCGCGCCGCCCGCCCCGGCTCTGACTGACCGCGTTACT
CCCACAGGTGAGCGGGCGGGACGGCCCTTCTCCTCCGGGCTGTAATTAGCGCTTGGTTTAATGACGGCTT
GTTTCTTTTCTGTGGCTGCGTGAAAGCCTTGAGGGGCTCCGGGAGGGCCCTTTGTGCGGGGGGAGCGGCT
CGGGGGGTGCGTGCGTGTGTGTGTGCGTGGGGAGCGCCGCGTGCGGCTCCGCGCTGCCCGGCGGCTGTGA
GCGCTGCGGGCGCGGCGCGGGGCTTTGTGCGCTCCGCAGTGTGCGCGAGGGGAGCGCGGCCGGGGGCGGT
GCCCCGCGGTGCGGGGGGGGCTGCGAGGGGAACAAAGGCTGCGTGCGGGGTGTGTGCGTGGGGGGGTGAG
CAGGGGGTGTGGGCGCGTCGGTCGGGCTGCAACCCCCCCTGCACCCCCCTCCCCGAGTTGCTGAGCACGG
CCCGGCTTCGGGTGCGGGGCTCCGTACGGGGCGTGGCGCGGGGCTCGCCGTGCCGGGCGGGGGGTGGCGG
CAGGTGGGGGTGCCGGGCGGGGCGGGGCCGCCTCGGGCCGGGGAGGGCTCGGGGGAGGGGCGCGGCGGCC
CCCGGAGCGCCGGCGGCTGTCGAGGCGCGGCGAGCCGCAGCCATTGCCTTTTATGGTAATCGTGCGAGAG
GGCGCAGGGACTTCCTTTGTCCCAAATCTGTGCGGAGCCGAAATCTGGGAGGCGCCGCCGCACCCCCTCT
AGCGGGCGCGGGGCGAAGCGGTGCGGCGCCGGCAGGAAGGAAATGGGCGGGGAGGGCCTTCGTGCGTCGC
CGCGCCGCCGTCCCCTTCTCCCTCTCCAGCCTCGGGGCTGTCCGCGGGGGGACGGCTGCCTTCGGGGGGG
ACGGGGCAGGGCGGGGTTCGGCTTCTGGCGTGTGACCGGCGGCTCTAGAGCCTCTGCTAACCATGTTCAT
GCCTTCTTCTTTTTCCTACAGCTCCTGGGCAACGTGCTGGTTATTGTGCTGTCTCATCATTTTGGCAAAG
AATTGGCCGCTCTAGAACTAGTGGATCCGGAACCCTTAATATAACTTCGTATAATGTATGCTATACGAAG
TTATTAGGTCCCTCGACCTGCAGGAATTCTACCGGGTAGGGGAGGCGCTTTTCCCAAGGCAGTCTGGAGC
ATGCGCTTTAGCAGCCCCGCTGGCACTTGGCGCTACACAAGTGGCCTCTGGCCTCGCACACATTCCACAT
CCACCGGTAGCGCCAACCGGCTCCGTTCTTTGGTGGCCCCTTCGCGCCACCTTCTACTCCTCCCCTAGTC
AGGAAGTTCCCCCCCGCCCCGCAGCTCGCGTCGTGCAGGACGTGACAAATGGAAGTAGCACGTCTCACTA
GTCTCGTGCAGATGGACAGCACCGCTGAGCAATGGAAGCGGGTAGGCCTTTGGGGCAGCGGCCAATAGCA
GCTTTGCTCCTTCGCTTTCTGGGCTCAGAGGCTGGGAAGGGGTGGGTCCGGGGGCGGGCTCAGGGGCGGG
CTCAGGGGCGGGGCGGGCGCGAAGGTCCTCCCGAGGCCCGGCATTCTCGCACGCTTCAAAAGCGCACGTC
TGCCGCGCTGTTCTCCTCTTCCTCATCTCCGGGCCTTTCGACCTGCAGCCAATATGGGATCGGCCATTGA
ACAAGATGGATTGCACGCAGGTTCTCCGGCCGCTTGGGTGGAGAGGCTATTCGGCTATGACTGGGCACAA
CAGACAATCGGCTGCTCTGATGCCGCCGTGTTCCGGCTGTCAGCGCAGGGGCGCCCGGTTCTTTTTGTCA
AGACCGACCTGTCCGGTGCCCTGAATGAACTGCAGGACGAGGCAGCGCGGCTATCGTGGCTGGCCACGAC
GGGCGTTCCTTGCGCAGCTGTGCTCGACGTTGTCACTGAAGCGGGAAGGGACTGGCTGCTATTGGGCGAA
GTGCCGGGGCAGGATCTCCTGTCATCTCACCTTGCTCCTGCCGAGAAAGTATCCATCATGGCTGATGCAA
TGCGGCGGCTGCATACGCTTGATCCGGCTACCTGCCCATTCGACCACCAAGCGAAACATCGCATCGAGCG
AGCACGTACTCGGATGGAAGCCGGTCTTGTCGATCAGGATGATCTGGACGAAGAGCATCAGGGGCTCGCG
CCAGCCGAACTGTTCGCCAGGCTCAAGGCGCGCATGCCCGACGGCGATGATCTCGTCGTGACCCATGGCG
ATGCCTGCTTGCCGAATATCATGGTGGAAAATGGCCGCTTTTCTGGATTCATCGACTGTGGCCGGCTGGG
TGTGGCGGACCGCTATCAGGACATAGCGTTGGCTACCCGTGATATTGCTGAAGAGCTTGGCGGCGAATGG
GCTGACCGCTTCCTCGTGCTTTACGGTATCGCCGCTCCCGATTCGCAGCGCATCGCCTTCTATCGCCTTC
TTGACGAGTTCTTCTGAGGGGATCCGCTGTAAGTCTGCAGAAATTGATGATCTATTAAACAATAAAGATG
TCCACTAAAATGGAAGTTTTTCCTGTCATACTTTGTTAAGAAGGGTGAGAACAGAGTACCTACATTTTGA
ATGGAAGGATTGGAGCTACGGGGGTGGGGGTGGGGTGGGATTAGATAAATGCCTGCTCTTTACTGAAGGC
TCTTTACTATTGCTTTATGATAATGTTTCATAGTTGGATATCATAATTTAAACAAGCAAAACCAAATTAA
GGGCCAGCTCATTCCTCCCACTCATGATCTATAGATCTATAGATCTCTCGTGGGATCATTGTTTTTCTCT
TGATTCCCACTTTGTGGTTCTAAGTACTGTGGTTTCCAAATGTGTCAGTTTCATAGCCTGAAGAACGAGA
TCAGCAGCCTCTGTTCCACATACACTTCATTCTCAGTATTGTTTTGCCAAGTTCTAATTCCATCAGAAGC
TTGCAGATCTGCGACTCTAGAGGATCTGCGACTCTAGAGGATCATAATCAGCCATACCACATTTGTAGAG
GTTTTACTTGCTTTAAAAAACCTCCCACACCTCCCCCTGAACCTGAAACATAAAATGAATGCAATTGTTG
TTGTTAACTTGTTTATTGCAGCTTATAATGGTTACAAATAAAGCAATAGCATCACAAATTTCACAAATAA
AGCATTTTTTTCACTGCATTCTAGTTGTGGTTTGTCCAAACTCATCAATGTATCTTATCATGTCTGGATC
TGCGACTCTAGAGGATCATAATCAGCCATACCACATTTGTAGAGGTTTTACTTGCTTTAAAAAACCTCCC
ACACCTCCCCCTGAACCTGAAACATAAAATGAATGCAATTGTTGTTGTTAACTTGTTTATTGCAGCTTAT
AATGGTTACAAATAAAGCAATAGCATCACAAATTTCACAAATAAAGCATTTTTTTCACTGCATTCTAGTT
GTGGTTTGTCCAAACTCATCAATGTATCTTATCATGTCTGGATCTGCGACTCTAGAGGATCATAATCAGC
CATACCACATTTGTAGAGGTTTTACTTGCTTTAAAAAACCTCCCACACCTCCCCCTGAACCTGAAACATA
AAATGAATGCAATTGTTGTTGTTAACTTGTTTATTGCAGCTTATAATGGTTACAAATAAAGCAATAGCAT
CACAAATTTCACAAATAAAGCATTTTTTTCACTGCATTCTAGTTGTGGTTTGTCCAAACTCATCAATGTA
TCTTATCATGTCTGGATCCCCATCAAGCTGATCCGGAACCCTTAATATAACTTCGTATAATGTATGCTAT
ACGAAGTTATTAGGTCCCTCGACCTGCAGCCCAAGCTAGGCCACCATGTCTAGACTGGACAAGAGCAAAG
TCATAAACGGAGCTCTGGAATTACTCAATGGTGTCGGTATCGAAGGCCTGACGACAAGGAAACTCGCTCA
AAAGCTGGGAGTTGAGCAGCCTACCCTGTACTGGCACGTGAAGAACAAGCGGGCCCTGCTCGATGCCCTG
CCAATCGAGATGCTGGACAGGCATCATACCCACTTCTGCCCCCTGGAAGGCGAGTCATGGCAAGACTTTC
TGCGGAACAACGCCAAGTCATACCGCTGTGCTCTCCTCTCACATCGCGACGGGGCTAAAGTGCATCTCGG
CACCCGCCCAACAGAGAAACAGTACGAAACCCTGGAAAATCAGCTCGCGTTCCTGTGTCAGCAAGGCTTC
TCCCTGGAGAACGCACTGTACGCTCTGTCCGCCGTGGGCCACTTTACACTGGGCTGCGTATTGGAGGAAC
AGGAGCATCAAGTAGCAAAAGAGGAAAGAGAGACACCTACCACCGATTCTATGCCCCCACTTCTGAGACA
AGCAATTGAGCTGTTCGACCGGCAGGGAGCCGAACCTGCCTTCCTTTTCGGCCTGGAACTAATCATATGT
GGCCTGGAGAAACAGCTAAAGTGCGAAAGCGGCGGGCCGACCGACGCCCTTGACGATTTTGACTTAGACA
TGCTCCCAGCCGATGCCCTTGACGACTTTGACCTTGATATGCTGCCTGCTGACGCTCTTGACGATTTTGA
CCTTGACATGCTCCCCGGGGGAAGTGGAGCTAGGGAGGGCAGAGGAAGTCTTCTAACATGCGGTGACGTG
GAGGAGAATCCCGGCCCTGCTAGAATGGTGAGCAAGGGCGAGGAGGTCATCAAAGAGTTCATGCGCTTCA
AGGTGCGCATGGAGGGCTCCATGAACGGCCACGAGTTCGAGATCGAGGGCGAGGGCGAGGGCCGCCCCTA
CGAGGGCACCCAGACCGCCAAGCTGAAGGTGACCAAGGGCGGCCCCCTGCCCTTCGCCTGGGACATCCTG
TCCCCCCAGTTCATGTACGGCTCCAAGGCGTACGTGAAGCACCCCGCCGACATCCCCGATTACAAGAAGC
TGTCCTTCCCCGAGGGCTTCAAGTGGGAGCGCGTGATGAACTTCGAGGACGGCGGTCTGGTGACCGTGAC
CCAGGACTCCTCCCTGCAGGACGGCACGCTGATCTACAAGGTGAAGATGCGCGGCACCAACTTCCCCCCC
GACGGCCCCGTAATGCAGAAGAAGACCATGGGCTGGGAGGCCTCCACCGAGCGCCTGTACCCCCGCGACG
GCGTGCTGAAGGGCGAGATCCACCAGGCCCTGAAGCTGAAGGACGGCGGCCACTACCTGGTGGAGTTCAA
GACCATCTACATGGCCAAGAAGCCCGTGCAACTGCCCGGCTACTACTACGTGGACACCAAGCTGGACATC
ACCTCCCACAACGAGGACTACACCATCGTGGAACAGTACGAGCGCTCCGAGGGCCGCCACCACCTGTTCC
TGGGGCATGGCACCGGCAGCACCGGCAGCGGCAGCTCCGGCACCGCCTCCTCCGAGGACAACAACATGGC
CGTCATCAAAGAGTTCATGCGCTTCAAGGTGCGCATGGAGGGCTCCATGAACGGCCACGAGTTCGAGATC
GAGGGCGAGGGCGAGGGCCGCCCCTACGAGGGCACCCAGACCGCCAAGCTGAAGGTGACCAAGGGCGGCC
CCCTGCCCTTCGCCTGGGACATCCTGTCCCCCCAGTTCATGTACGGCTCCAAGGCGTACGTGAAGCACCC
CGCCGACATCCCCGATTACAAGAAGCTGTCCTTCCCCGAGGGCTTCAAGTGGGAGCGCGTGATGAACTTC
GAGGACGGCGGTCTGGTGACCGTGACCCAGGACTCCTCCCTGCAGGACGGCACGCTGATCTACAAGGTGA
AGATGCGCGGCACCAACTTCCCCCCCGACGGCCCCGTAATGCAGAAGAAGACCATGGGCTGGGAGGCCTC
CACCGAGCGCCTGTACCCCCGCGACGGCGTGCTGAAGGGCGAGATCCACCAGGCCCTGAAGCTGAAGGAC
GGCGGCCACTACCTGGTGGAGTTCAAGACCATCTACATGGCCAAGAAGCCCGTGCAACTGCCCGGCTACT
ACTACGTGGACACCAAGCTGGACATCACCTCCCACAACGAGGACTACACCATCGTGGAACAGTACGAGCG
CTCCGAGGGCCGCCACCACCTGTTCCTGTACGGCATGGACGAGCTGTACAAGGGAAGTGGATCTAGCCAG
TGTACTAATTATGCTCTCTTGAAATTGGCTGGAGATGTTGAGAGCAACCCAGGTCCCTCTAGGATGGAAG
ATGCCAAAAACATTAAGAAGGGCCCAGCGCCATTCTACCCACTCGAAGACGGGACCGCCGGCGAGCAGCT
GCACAAAGCCATGAAGCGCTACGCCCTGGTGCCCGGCACCATCGCCTTTACCGACGCACATATCGAGGTG
GACATTACCTACGCCGAGTACTTCGAGATGAGCGTTCGGCTGGCAGAAGCTATGAAGCGCTATGGGCTGA
ATACAAACCATCGGATCGTGGTGTGCAGCGAGAATAGCTTGCAGTTCTTCATGCCCGTGTTGGGTGCCCT
GTTCATCGGTGTGGCTGTGGCCCCAGCTAACGACATCTACAACGAGCGCGAGCTGCTGAACAGCATGGGC
ATCAGCCAGCCCACCGTCGTATTCGTGAGCAAGAAAGGGCTGCAAAAGATCCTCAACGTGCAAAAGAAGC
TACCGATCATACAAAAGATCATCATCATGGATAGCAAGACCGACTACCAGGGCTTCCAAAGCATGTACAC
CTTCGTGACTTCCCATTTGCCACCCGGCTTCAACGAGTACGACTTCGTGCCCGAGAGCTTCGACCGGGAC
AAAACCATCGCCCTGATCATGAACAGTAGTGGCAGTACCGGATTGCCCAAGGGCGTAGCCCTACCGCACC
GCACCGCTTGTGTCCGATTCAGTCATGCCCGCGACCCCATCTTCGGCAACCAGATCATCCCCGACACCGC
TATCCTCAGCGTGGTGCCATTTCACCACGGCTTCGGCATGTTCACCACGCTGGGCTACTTGATCTGCGGC
TTTCGGGTCGTGCTCATGTACCGCTTCGAGGAGGAGCTATTCTTGCGCAGCTTGCAAGACTATAAGATTC
AATCTGCCCTGCTGGTGCCCACACTATTTAGCTTCTTCGCTAAGAGCACTCTCATCGACAAGTACGACCT
AAGCAACTTGCACGAGATCGCCAGCGGCGGGGCGCCGCTCAGCAAGGAGGTAGGTGAGGCCGTGGCCAAA
CGCTTCCACCTACCAGGCATCCGCCAGGGCTACGGCCTGACAGAAACAACCAGCGCCATTCTGATCACCC
CCGAAGGGGACGACAAGCCTGGCGCAGTAGGCAAGGTGGTGCCCTTCTTCGAGGCTAAGGTGGTGGACTT
GGACACCGGTAAGACACTGGGTGTGAACCAGCGCGGCGAGCTGTGCGTCCGTGGCCCCATGATCATGAGC
GGCTACGTTAACAACCCCGAGGCTACAAACGCTCTCATCGACAAGGACGGCTGGCTGCACAGCGGCGACA
TCGCCTACTGGGACGAGGACGAGCACTTCTTCATCGTGGACCGGCTGAAGAGCCTGATCAAATACAAGGG
CTACCAGGTAGCCCCAGCCGAACTGGAGAGCATCCTGCTGCAACACCCCAACATCTTCGACGCCGGGGTC
GCCGGCCTGCCCGACGACGATGCCGGCGAGCTGCCCGCCGCAGTCGTCGTGCTGGAACACGGTAAAACCA
TGACCGAGAAGGAGATCGTGGACTATGTGGCCAGCCAGGTTACAACCGCCAAGAAGCTGCGCGGTGGTGT
TGTGTTCGTGGACGAGGTGCCTAAAGGACTGACCGGCAAGTTGGACGCCCGCAAGATCCGCGAGATTCTC
ATTAAGGCCAAGAAGGGCGGCAAGATCGCCGTGAATTCTGCTTGCAAGAACTGGTTCAGTAGCTTAAGCC
ACTTTGTGATCCACCTTAACAGCCACGGCTTCCCTCCCGAGGTGGAGGAGCAGGCCGCCGGCACCCTGCC
CATGAGCTGCGCCCAGGAGAGCGGCATGGATAGACACCCTGCTGCTTGCGCCAGCGCCAGGATCAACGTC
TAACCTAGAACTAGCTTATCGATGGCCGCTTCGAGCAGACATGATAAGATACATTGATGAGTTTGGACAA
ACCACAACTAGAATGCAGTGAAAAAAATGCTTTATTTGTGAAATTTGTGATGCTATTGCTTTATTTGTAA
CCATTATAAGCTGCAATAAACAAGTTAACAACAACAATTGCATTCATTTTATGTTTCAGGTTCAGGGGGA
GGTGTGGGAGGTTTTTTAAAGCAAGTAAAACCTCTACAAATGTGGTAAAATCGGATCCACTAGTTCTAGA
GCGGCCATCGAAGTTCCTATACTTTCTAGAGAATAGGAACTTCGGAATAGTAACTTCTCCATAAGCTTCA
GCTGCTCGAGACCGGTGGATCCGAATTCAGACCGCGGAGATGGGCGGGAGTCTTCTGGGCAGGCTTAAAG
GCTAACCTGGTGTGTGGGCGTTGTCCTGCAGGGGAATTGAACAGGTGTAAAATTGGAGGGACAAGACTTC
CCACAGATTTTCGGTTTTGTCGGGAAGTTTTTTAATAGGGGCAAATAAGGAAAATGGGAGGATAGGTAGT
CATCTGGGGTTTTATGCAGCAAAACTACAGGTTATTATTGCTTGTGATCCGCCTCGGAGTATTTTCCATC
GAGGTAGATTAAAGACATGCTCACCCGAGTTTTATACTCTCCTGCTTGAGATCCTTACTACAGTATGAAA
TTACAGTGTCGCGAGTTAGACTATGTAAGCAGAATTTTAATCATTTTTAAAGAGCCCAGTACTTCATATC
CATTTCTCCCGCTCCTTCTGCAGCCTTATCAAAAGGTATTTTAGAACACTCATTTTAGCCCCATTTTCAT
TTATTATACTGGCTTATCCAACCCCTAGACAGAGCATTGGCATTTTCCCTTTCCTGATCTTAGAAGTCTG
ATGACTCATGAAACCAGACAGATTAGTTACATACACCACAAATCGAGGCTGTAGCTGGGGCCTCAACACT
GCAGTTCTTTTATAACTCCTTAGTACACTTTTTGTTGATCCTTTGCCTTGATCCTTAATTTTCAGTGTCT
ATCACCTCTCCCGTCAGGTGGTGTTCCACATTTGGGCCTATTCTCAGTCCAGGGAGTTTTACAACAATAG
ATGTATTGAGAATCCAACCTAAAGCTTAACTTTCCACTCCCATGAATGCCTCTCTCCTTTTTCTCCATTT
ATAAACTGAGCTGGTACCCAATTCGCCCTATAGTGAGTCGTATTACGCGCGCTCACTGGCCGTCGTTTTA
CAACGTCGTGACTGGGAAAACCCTGGCGTTACCCAACTTAATCGCCTTGCAGCACATCCCCCTTTCGCCA
GCTGGCGTAATAGCGAAGAGGCCCGCACCGATCGCCCTTCCCAACAGTTGCGCAGCCTGAATGGCGAATG
GG
[124 nt withheld, positions 14913-15036]
C
[91 nt withheld, positions 15038-15128]
A
[49 nt withheld, positions 15130-15178]
CCTTTGACGTTGGAGTCCACGTTCTTT
[37 nt withheld, positions 15206-15242]
ACCCTATCTCGGTCTATTCTTTTGATTTATAAGGGATTTTGCCGATTTCGGCCTATTGGTTAAAAAATGA
GCTGATTT
Features (pLannotate 1.2.2; 46 found; start..end, strand, type, name):
     74..178     +  promoter       AmpR promoter: bla
    179..1039    +  CDS            AmpR: β-lactamase; bla; confers resistance to ampicillin, carbenicillin, and related antibiotics
   1210..1798    +  rep_origin     ori: high-copy-number ColE1/pMB1/pBR322/pUC origin of replication
   1981..2073    +  CDS            lacI (fragment): lac repressor; lacI; The lac repressor binds to the lac operator to inhibit transcription in E. coli. This inhibition can be relieved by adding lactose or isopropyl-β-D-thiogalactopyranoside (IPTG).
   2086..2107    +  protein_bind   CAP binding site: CAP binding activates transcription in the presence of cAMP. E. coli catabolite activator protein
   2122..2152    +  promoter       lac promoter: promoter for the E. coli lac operon
   2156..2178    +  protein_bind   lac operator (fragment): The lac repressor binds to the lac operator to inhibit transcription in E. coli. This inhibition can be relieved by adding lactose or isopropyl-β-D-thiogalactopyranoside (IPTG). lac repressor encoded by lacI
   2221..2239    +  promoter       T3 promoter: promoter for bacteriophage T3 RNA polymerase
   2284..3075    +  misc_feature   Rosa26 left arm: left homology arm from intron 1 of the mouse Rosa26 gene (Soriano, 1999)
   3107..3231    +  protein_bind   attR1: mutant version of attR; recombination site for the Gateway® LR reaction LR Clonase™
   3256..3286    +  promoter       lac UV5 promoter: E. coli lac promoter with an "up" mutation
   3311..3339    +  promoter       cat promoter (fragment): promoter of the E. coli cat gene encoding chloramphenicol acetyltransferase
   3340..3999    +  CDS            CmR: chloramphenicol acetyltransferase; cat; confers resistance to chloramphenicol
   4178..4336    +  CDS            ccdA (fragment): CCDA_ECO57 - Also known as H, letA. Experimental evidence at protein level: Swiss-Prot protein existence level 1. Antitoxin component of a type II toxin-antitoxin (TA) system which inhibits the post-segregational killing (PSK) of plasmid-free cells, also referred to as a plasmid addiction system. Binds to and blocks the activity of CcdB; will also remove bound CcdB protein from the CcdB-GyrA complex by forming a CcdA-CcdB complex, a process termed rejuvenation. Functions as a transcriptional corepressor for the ccdAB operon, repression also requires CcdB (By similarity). From Escherichia coli
   4341..4643    +  CDS            ccdB: CCDB_ECOLI - Also known as G, letB, letD. Experimental evidence at protein level: Swiss-Prot protein existence level 1. Toxic component of a type II toxin-antitoxin (TA) system, functioning in plasmid maintainence. Responsible for the post- segregational killing (PSK) of plasmid-free cells, also referred to as a plasmid addiction system. Half-life of over 2 hours. Cell killing by CcdB is accompanied by filamentation, defects in chromosome and plasmid segregation, defects in cell division, formation of anucleate cells, decreased DNA synthesis and plasmid loss. Interferes with the activity of DN
   4687..4811    -  protein_bind   attR2: mutant version of attR; recombination site for the Gateway® LR reaction LR Clonase™
   4854..5233    +  enhancer       CMV enhancer: human cytomegalovirus immediate early enhancer
   5235..5512    +  promoter       chicken β-actin promoter: No description available
   5514..6531    +  intron         chimeric intron: chimera between introns from chicken β-actin and rabbit β-globin
   6585..6608    +  misc_feature   MCS (fragment): pBluescript multiple cloning site
   6621..6654    -  protein_bind   loxP: Cre-mediated recombination occurs in the 8-bp core sequence (GCATACAT). Cre recombinase
   6684..7180    +  promoter       PGK promoter: mouse phosphoglycerate kinase 1 promoter
   7194..7997    +  CDS            NeoR/KanR: aminoglycoside phosphotransferase from Tn5; aph(3')-II (or nptII); confers resistance to neomycin, kanamycin, and G418 (Geneticin®)
   8007..8468    +  polyA_signal   PGK poly(A) signal: mouse phosphoglycerate kinase 1 polyadenylation signal
   8510..8593    +  CDS            large T antigen (fragment): large T antigen from SV40 (simian virus 40)
   8616..8750    +  polyA_signal   SV40 poly(A) signal: SV40 polyadenylation signal
   8764..8847    +  CDS            large T antigen (fragment): large T antigen from SV40 (simian virus 40)
   8870..9004    +  polyA_signal   SV40 poly(A) signal: SV40 polyadenylation signal
   9018..9101    +  CDS            large T antigen (fragment): large T antigen from SV40 (simian virus 40)
   9124..9258    +  polyA_signal   SV40 poly(A) signal: SV40 polyadenylation signal
   9287..9320    -  protein_bind   loxP: Cre-mediated recombination occurs in the 8-bp core sequence (GCATACAT). Cre recombinase
   9356..10053   +  CDS            rtTA3 (fragment): reverse tetracycline transactivator 3 activates expression from Tet-responsive promoters in the presence of doxycycline
   9983..10093   +  CDS            VP48: 3 tandem repeats of the minimal activation domain of herpes simplex virus VP16 (Cheng et al., 2013)
  10175..11602   +  CDS            tdTomato: tdTomato is a basic (constitutively fluorescent) orange fluorescent protein published in 2004, derived from Discosoma sp.. It is reported to be a somewhat slowly-maturing tandem dimer with low acid sensitivity.
  11618..11677   +  CDS            E2A: 2A peptide from equine rhinitis A virus polyprotein Eukaryotic ribosomes fail to insert a peptide bond between the Gly and Pro residues, yielding separate polypeptides.
  11684..13333   +  CDS            luciferase: firefly luciferase synthetic luc2 version of the luciferase gene
  13340..13387   +  CDS            hCL1: non-ORF yeast peptide conferring ubiquitin-dependent degradation human codon-optimized
  13394..13510   +  CDS            hPEST: PEST degradation sequence from mouse ornithine decarboxylase human codon-optimized
  13555..13676   -  polyA_signal   SV40 poly(A) signal: SV40 polyadenylation signal
  13699..13767   -  CDS            large T antigen (fragment): large T antigen from SV40 (simian virus 40)
  13773..13796   -  misc_feature   MCS (fragment): pBluescript multiple cloning site
  13800..13833   -  protein_bind   FRT (minimal): supports FLP-mediated excision but not integration (Turan and Bode, 2011) FLP recombinase from the Saccharomyces cerevisiae 2μ plasmid
  13898..14708   +  misc_feature   Rosa26 right arm: right homology arm from intron 1 of the mouse Rosa26 gene (Soriano, 1999)
  14727..14745   -  promoter       T7 promoter: promoter for bacteriophage T7 RNA polymerase
  14753..14908   +  CDS            lacZα (fragment): LacZα fragment of β-galactosidase; lacZ fragment
  14913..21      +  rep_origin     f1 ori (across the origin) (sequence partly withheld): f1 bacteriophage origin of replication; arrow indicates direction of (+) strand synthesis
