[The description below was written by a language model from this plasmid's Addgene catalogue record and pLannotate feature annotations shown in this document.]
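Description:
LSL is a 15.3 kb Lox-STOP-Lox fluorescent/luminescent reporter built on a Rosa26 targeting backbone, in which the payload is flanked by left and right homology arms from intron 1 of the mouse Rosa26 gene. The bacterial portion is pBluescript-like, with a high-copy ColE1/pUC origin, an f1 origin, ampicillin resistance, and T3 and T7 promoters bracketing the targeting region. Just inside the left arm sits an unrecombined Gateway destination cassette (attR1, chloramphenicol resistance, ccdB, attR2). This explains the dual ampicillin/chloramphenicol selection and the need for a ccdB-tolerant host strain, and it leaves a site where an additional element could be introduced by LR recombination.

Downstream of the Gateway cassette, a CAG promoter (CMV enhancer, chicken β-actin promoter and chimeric intron) drives the reporter unit. Transcription first meets a loxP-flanked STOP cassette consisting of a PGK promoter–neomycin resistance–PGK polyA unit, which allows G418 selection in mammalian cells, followed by three tandem SV40 polyadenylation signals that terminate CAG-driven transcripts. The two loxP sites are in the same orientation, so deleting the intervening segment removes the block and places the downstream coding region under CAG control. That region is annotated as an rtTA3 reverse tetracycline transactivator (scored as a fragment), followed by tdTomato, an E2A peptide, and firefly luc2 luciferase destabilised by hCL1 and PEST degrons. The linker between rtTA3 and tdTomato is not annotated. An SV40 polyA element and a minimal FRT site follow, both annotated on the reverse strand.

According to the record, the construct serves as the Lox-STOP-Lox reporter in a system for detecting CRISPR-mediated chromosomal rearrangements, where loss of the STOP segment is read out as Tomato fluorescence and luciferase activity.
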