Addgene plasmid #66590: LSL
Purpose: Lox-STOP-Lox reporter
Depositing lab: Wen Xue. Depositing organization: University of Massachusetts, Worcester. Publication: A versatile reporter system for CRISPR-mediated chromosomal rearrangements. Li Y, Park A, Mou H, Colpan C, Bizhanova A, Akama-Garren E, Joshi N, Hendrickson EA, Feldser D, Yin H, Anderson DG, Jacks T, Weng Z, Xue W. Genome Biol. 2015 May 28;16(1):111. 10.1186/s13059-015-0680-7 PubMed 26018130.
Backbone
  Vector backbone: Rosa26
Growth in bacteria
  Bacterial resistance: Chloramphenicol and Ampicillin, 25 & 100 μg/mL
  Growth temperature: 37°C
  Growth strain: ccdB Survival
  Copy number: Unknown
Gene/Insert
  Gene/Insert name: LSL-Tomato
Terms and licenses: Academic/Nonprofit Terms; Industry Terms: Not Available to Industry
How to cite: LSL was a gift from Wen Xue (Addgene plasmid # 66590 ; http://n2t.net/addgene:66590 ; RRID:Addgene_66590)
