>Addgene plasmid #66590 | LSL | addgene partial sequence | sequence record 117870 | ccdB-Fwd 5'-GCATGATGACCACCGATATG-3'
TGACATCAAAAACGCCATTAACCTGATGTTCTGGGGAATATAAATGTCAGGCTCCCTTATACACAGCCAG
TCTGCAGGTCGACCATAGTGACTGGATATGTTGTGTTTTACAGTATTATGTAGTCTGTTTTTTATGCAAA
ATCTAATTTAATATATTGATATTTATATCATTTTACGTTTCTCGTTCAGCTTTCTTGTACAAAGTGGTGA
TAAACCCGCTGATCAGCTCGACGTTTAAACCTCGAGATTCGACATTGATTATTGACTAGTTATTAATAGT
AATCAATTACGGGGTCATTAGTTCATAGCCCATATATGGAGTTCCGCGTTACATAACTTACGGTAAATGG
CCCGCCTGGCTGACCGCCCAACGACCCCCGCCCATTGACGTCAATAATGACGTATGTTCCCATAGTAACG
CCAATAGGGACTTTCCATTGACGTCAATGGGTGGAGTATTTACGG
