>Addgene plasmid #66590 | LSL | addgene partial sequence | sequence record 121470 | tdTomato-Rev 5'-tctttgatgacggccatgt-3'
CCGCTGCCGGTGCTGCCGGTGCCATGCCCCAGGAACAGGTGGTGGCGGCCCTCGGAGCGCTCGTACTGTT
CCACGATGGTGTAGTCCTCGTTGTGGGAGGTGATGTCCAGCTTGGTGTCCACGTAGTAGTAGCCGGGCAG
TTGCACGGGCTTCTTGGCCATGTAGATGGTCTTGAACTCCACCAGGTAGTGGCCGCCGTCCTTCAGCTTC
AGGGCCTGGTGGATCTCGCCCTTCAGCACGCCGTCGCGGGGGTACAGGCGCTCGGTGGAGGCCTCCCAGC
CCATGGTCTTCTTCTGCATTACGGGGCCGTCGGGGGGGAAGTTGGTGCCGCGCATCTTCACCTTGTAGAT
CAGCGTGCCGTCCTGCAGGGAGGAGTCCTGGGTCACGGTCACCAGACCGCCGTCCTCGAAGTTCATCACG
CGCTCCC
