>Addgene plasmid #66590 | LSL | addgene partial sequence | sequence record 182306 | Addgene Partial NGS Result
GGCCGGGGAGGGCTCGGGGGAGGGGCGCGGCGGCCCCCGGAGCGCCGGCGGCTGTCGAGGCGCGGCGAGC
CGCAGCCATTGCCTTTTATGGTAATCGTGCGAGAGGGCGCAGGGACTTCCTTTGTCCCAAATCTGTGCGG
AGCCGAAATCTGGGAGGCGCCGCCGCACCCCCTCTAGCGGGCGCGGGGCGAAGCGGTGCGGCGCCGGCAG
GAAGGAAATGGGCGGGGAGGGCCTTCGTGCGTCGCCGCGCCGCCGTCCCCTTCTCCCTCTCCAGCCTCGG
GGCTGTCCGCGGGGGGACGGCTGCCTTCGGGGGGGACGGGGCAGGGCGGGGTTCGGCTTCTGGCGTGTGA
CCGGCGGCTCTAGAGCCTCTGCTAACCATGTTCATGCCTTCTTCTTTTTCCTACAGCTCCTGGGCAACGT
GCTGGTTATTGTGCTGTCTCATCATTTTGGCAAAGAATTGGCCGCTCTAGAACTAGTGGATCCGGAACCC
TTAATATAACTTCGTATAATGTATGCTATACGAAGTTATTAGGTCCCTCGACCTGCAGGAATTCTACCGG
GTAGGGGAGGCGCTTTTCCCAAGGCAGTCTGGAGCATGCGCTTTAGCAGCCCCGCTGGGCACTTGGCGCT
ACACAAGTGGCCTCTGGCCTCGCACACATTCCACATCCACCGGTAGGCGCCAACCGGCTCCGTTCTTTGG
TGGCCCCTTCGCGCCACCTTCTACTCCTCCCCTAGTCAGGAAGTTCCCCCCCGCCCCGCAGCTCGCGTCG
TGCAGGACGTGACAAATGGAAGTAGCACGTCTCACTAGTCTCGTGCAGATGGACAGCACCGCTGAGCAAT
GGAAGCGGGTAGGCCTTTGGGGCAGCGGCCAATAGCAGCTTTGCTCCTTCGCTTTCTGGGCTCAGAGGCT
GGGAAGGGGTGGGTCCGGGGGCGGGCTCAGGGGCGGGCTCAGGGGCGGGGCGGGCGCCCGAAGGTCCTCC
GGAGGCCCGGCATTCTGCACGCTTCAAAAGCGCACGTCTGCCGCGCTGTTCTCCTCTTCCTCATCTCCGG
GCCTTTCGACCTGCAGCCAATATGGGATCGGCCATTGAACAAGATGGATTGCACGCAGGTTCTCCGGCCG
CTTGGGTGGAGAGGCTATTCGGCTATGACTGGGCACAACAGACAATCGGCTGCTCTGATGCCGCCGTGTT
CCGGCTGTCAGCGCAGGGGCGCCCGGTTCTTTTTGTCAAGACCGACCTGTCCGGTGCCCTGAATGAACTG
CAGGACGAGGCAGCGCGGCTATCGTGGCTGGCCACGACGGGCGTTCCTTGCGCAGCTGTGCTCGACGTTG
TCACTGAAGCGGGAAGGGACTGGCTGCTATTGGGCGAAGTGCCGGGGCAGGATCTCCTGTCATCTCACCT
TGCTCCTGCCGAGAAAGTATCCATCATGGCTGATGCAATGCGGCGGCTGCATACGCTTGATCCGGCTACC
TGCCCATTCGACCACCAAGCGAAACATCGCATCGAGCGAGCACGTACTCGGATGGAAGCCGGTCTTGTCG
ATCAGGATGATCTGGACGAAGAGCATCAGGGGCTCGCGCCAGCCGAACTGTTCGCCAGGCTCAAGGCGCG
CATGCCCGACGGCGATGATCTCGTCGTGACCCATGGCGATGCCTGCTTGCCGAATATCATGGTGGAAAAT
GGCCGCTTTTCTGGATTCATCGACTGTGGCCGGCTGGGTGTGGCGGACCGCTATCAGGACATAGCGTTGG
CTACCCGTGATATTGCTGAAGAGCTTGGCGGCGAATGGGCTGACCGCTTCCTCGTGCTTTACGGTATCGC
CGCTCCCGATTCGCAGCGCATCGCCTTCTATCGCCTTCTTGACGAGTTCTTCTGAGGGGATCCGCTGTAA
GTCTGCAGAAATTGATGATCTATTAAACAATAAAGATGTCCACTAAAATGGAAGTTTTTCCTGTCATACT
TTGTTAAGAAGGGTGAGAACAGAGTACCTACATTTTGAATGGAAGGATTGGAGCTACGGGGGTGGGGGTG
GGGTGGGATTAGATAAATGCCTGCTCTTTACTGAAGGCTCTTTACTATTGCTTTATGATAATGTTTCATA
GTTGGATATCATAATTTAAACAAGCAAAACCAAATTAAGGGCCAGCTCATTCCTCCCACTCATGATCTAT
AGATCTATAGATCTCTCGTGGGATCATTGTTTTTCTCTTGATTCCCACTTTGTGGTTCTAAGTACTGTGG
TTTCCAAATGTGTCAGTTTCATAGCCTGAAGAACGAGATCAGCAGCCTCTGTTCCACATACACTTCATTC
TCAGTATTGTTTTGCCAAGTTCTAATTCCATCAGAAGCTTGCAGATCTGCGACTCTAGAGGATCTGCGAC
TCTAGAGGATCATAATCAGCCATACCACATTTGTAGAGGTTTTACTTGCTTTAAAAAACCTCCCACACCT
CCCCCTGAACCTGAAACATAAAATGAATGCAATTGTTGTTGTTAACTTGTTTATTGCAGCTTATAATGGT
TACAAATAAAGCAATAGCATCACAAATTTCACAAATAAAGCATTTTTTTCACTGCATTCTAGTTGTGGTT
TGTCCAAACTCATCAATGTATCTTATCATGTCTGGATCTGCGACTCTAGAGGATCATAATCAGCCATACC
ACATTTGTAGAGGTTTTACTTGCTTTAAAAAACCTCCCACACCTCCCCCTGAACCTGAAACATAAAATGA
ATGCAATTGTTGTTGTTAACTTGTTTATTGCAGCTTATAATGGTTACAAATAAAGCAATAGCATCACAAA
TTTCACAAATAAAGCATTTTTTTCACTGCATTCTAGTTGTGGTTTGTCCAAACTCATCAATGTATCTTAT
CATGTCTGGATCTGCGACTCTAGAGGATCATAATCAGCCATACCACATTTGTAGAGGTTTTACTTGCTTT
AAAAAACCTCCCACACCTCCCCCTGAACCTGAAACATAAAATGAATGCAATTGTTGTTGTTAACTTGTTT
ATTGCAGCTTATAATGGTTACAAATAAAGCAATAGCATCACAAATTTCACAAATAAAGCATTTTTTTCAC
TGCATTCTAGTTGTGGTTTGTCCAAACTCATCAATGTATCTTATCATGTCTGGATCCCCATCAAGCTGAT
CCGGAACCCTTAATATAACTTCGTATAATGTATGCTATACGAAGTTATTAGGTCCCTCGACCTGCAGCCC
AAGCTAGGCCACCATGTCTAGACTGGACAAGAGCAAAGTCATAAACGGAGCTCTGGAATTACTCAATGGT
GTCGGTATCGAAGGCCTGACGACAAGGAAACTCGCTCAAAAGCTGGGAGTTGAGCAGCCTACCCTGTACT
GGCACGTGAAGAACAAGCGGGCCCTGCTCGATGCCCTGCCAATCGAGATGCTGGACAGGCATCATACCCA
CTTCTGCCCCCTGGAAGGCGAGTCATGGCAAGACTTTCTGCGGAACAACGCCAAGTCATACCGCTGTGCT
CTCCTCTCACATCGCGACGGGGCTAAAGTGCATCTCGGCACCCGCCCAACAGAGAAACAGTACGAAACCC
TGGAAAATCAGCTCGCGTTCCTGTGTCAGCAAGGCTTCTCCCTGGAGAACGCACTGTACGCTCTGTCCGC
CGTGGGCCACTTTACACTGGGCTGCGTATTGGAGGAACAGGAGCATCAAGTAGCAAAAGAGGAAAGAGAG
ACACCTACCACCGATTCTATGCCCCCACTTCTGAGACAAGCAATTGAGCTGTTCGACCGGCAGGGAGCCG
AACCTGCCTTCCTTTTCGGCCTGGAACTAATCATATGTGGCCTGGAGAAACAGCTAAAGTGCGAAAGCGG
CGGGCCGACCGACGCCCTTGACGATTTTGACTTAGACATGCTCCCAGCCGATGCCCTTGACGACTTTGAC
CTTGATATGCTGCCTGCTGACGCTCTTGACGATTTTGACCTTGACATGCTCCCCGGGGGAAGTGGAGCTA
GGGAGGGCAGAGGAAGTCTTCTAACATGCGGTGACGTGGAGGAGAATCCCGGCCCTGCTAGAATGGTGAG
CAAGGGCGAGGAGGTCATCAAAGAGTTCATGCGCTTCAAGGTGCGCATGGAGGGCTCCATGAACGGCCAC
GAGTTCGAGATCGAGGGCGAGGGCGAGGGCCGCCCCTACGAGGGCACCCAGACCGCCAAGCTGAAGGTGA
CCAAGGGCGGCCCCCTGCCCTTCGCCTGGGACATCCTGTCCCCCCAGTTCATGTACGGCTCCAAGGCGTA
CGTGAAGCACCCCGCCGACATCCCCGATTACAAGAAGCTGTCCTTCCCCGAGGGCTTCAAGTGGGAGCGC
GTGATGAACTTCGAGGACGGCGGTCTGGTGACCGTGACCCAGGACTCCTCCCTGCAGGACGGCACGCTGA
TCTACAAGGTGAAGATGCGCGGCACCAACTTCCCCCCCGACGGCCCCGTAATGCAGAAGAAGACCATGGG
CTGGGAGGCCTCCACCGAGCGCCTGTACCCCCGCGACGGCGTGCTGAAGGGCGAGATCCACCAGGCCCTG
AAGCTGAAGGACGGCGGCCACTACCTGGTGGAGTTCAAGACCATCTACATGGCCAAGAAGCCCGTGCAAC
TGCCCGGCTACTACTACGTGGACACCAAGCTGGACATCACCTCCCACAACGAGGACTACACCATCGTGGA
ACAGTACGAGCGCTCCGAGGGCCGCCACCACCTGTTCCTGGGGCATGGCACCGGCAGCACCGGCAGCGGC
AGCTCCGGCACCGCCTCCTCCGAGGACAACAACATGGCCGTCATCAAAGAGTTCATGCGCTTCAAGGTGC
GCATGGAGGGCTCCATGAACGGCCACGAGTTCGAGATCGAGGGCGAGGGCGAGGGCCGCCCCTACGAGGG
CACCCAGACCGCCAAGCTGAAGGTGACCAAGGGCGGCCCCCTGCCCTTCGCCTGGGACATCCTGTCCCCC
CAGTTCATGTACGGCTCCAAGGCGTACGTGAAGCACCCCGCCGACATCCCCGATTACAAGAAGCTGTCCT
TCCCCGAGGGCTTCAAGTGGGAGCGCGTGATGAACTTCGAGGACGGCGGTCTGGTGACCGTGACCCAGGA
CTCCTCCCTGCAGGACGGCACGCTGATCTACAAGGTGAAGATGCGCGGCACCAACTTCCCCCCCGACGGC
CCCGTAATGCAGAAGAAGACCATGGGCTGGGAGACCTCCACCGAGCGCCTGTACCCCCGCGACGGCGTGC
TGAAGGGCGAGATCCACCAGGCCCTGAAGCTGAAGGACGGCGGCCACTACCTGGTGGAGTTCAAGACCAT
CTACATGGCCAAGAAGCCCGTGCAACTGCCCGGCTACTACTACGTGGACACCAAGCTGGACATCACCTCC
CACAACGAGGACTACACCATCGTGGAACAGTACGAGCGCTCCGAGGGCCGCCACCACCTGTTCCTGTACG
GCATGGACGAGCTGTACAAGGGAAGTGGATCTAGCCAGTGTACTAATTATGCTCTCTTGAAATTGGCTGG
AGATGTTGAGAGCAACCCAGGTCCCTCTAGGATGGAAGATGCCAAAAACATTAAGAAGGGCCCAGCGCCA
TTCTACCCACTCGAAGACGGGACCGCCGGCGAGCAGCTGCACAAAGCCATGAAGCGCTACGCCCTGGTGC
CCGGCACCATCGCCTTTACCGACGCACATATCGAGGTGGACATTACCTACGCCGAGTACTTCGAGATGAG
CGTTCGGCTGGCAGAAGCTATGAAGCGCTATGGGCTGAATACAAACCATCGGATCGTGGTGTGCAGCGAG
AATAGCTTGCAGTTCTTCATGCCCGTGTTGGGTGCCCTGTTCATCGGTGTGGCTGTGGCCCCAGCTAACG
ACATCTACAACGAGCGCGAGCTGCTGAACAGCATGGGCATCAGCCAGCCCACCGTCGTATTCGTGAGCAA
GAAAGGGCTGCAAAAGATCCTCAACGTGCAAAAGAAGCTACCGATCATACAAAAGATCATCATCATGGAT
AGCAAGACCGACTACCAGGGCTTCCAAAGCATGTACACCTTCGTGACTTCCCATTTGCCACCCGGCTTCA
ACGAGTACGACTTCGTGCCCGAGAGCTTCGACCGGGACAAAACCATCGCCCTGATCATGAACAGTAGTGG
CAGTACCGGATTGCCCAAGGGCGTAGCCCTACCGCACCGCACCGCTTGTGTCCGATTCAGTCATGCCCGC
GACCCCATCTTCGGCAACCAGATCATCCCCGACACCGCTATCCTCAGCGTGGTGCCATTTCACCACGGCT
TCGGCATGTTCACCACGCTGGGCTACTTGATCTGCGGCTTTCGGGTCGTGCTCATGTACCGCTTCGAGGA
GGAGCTATTCTTGCGCAGCTTGCAAGACTATAAGATTCAATCTGCCCTGCTGGTGCCCACACTATTTAGC
TTCTTCGCTAAGAGCACTCTCATCGACAAGTACGACCTAAGCAACTTGCACGAGATCGCCAGCGGCGGGG
CGCCGCTCAGCAAGGAGGTAGGTGAGGCCGTGGCCAAACGCTTCCACCTACCAGGCATCCGCCAGGGCTA
CGGCCTGACAGAAACAACCAGCGCCATTCTGATCACCCCCGAAGGGGACGACAAGCCTGGCGCAGTAGGC
AAGGTGGTGCCCTTCTTCGAGGCTAAGGTGGTGGACTTGGACACCGGTAAGACACTGGGTGTGAACCAGC
GCGGCGAGCTGTGCGTCCGTGGCCCCATGATCATGAGCGGCTACGTTAACAACCCCGAGGCTACAAACGC
TCTCATCGACAAGGACGGCTGGCTGCACAGCGGCGACATCGCCTACTGGGACGAGGACGAGCACTTCTTC
ATCGTGGACCGGCTGAAGAGCCTGATCAAATACAAGGGCTACCAGGTAGCCCCAGCCGAACTGGAGAGCA
TCCTGCTGCAACACCCCAACATCTTCGACGCCGGGGTCGCCGGCCTGCCCGACGACGATGCCGGCGAGCT
GCCCGCCGCAGTCGTCGTGCTGGAACACGGTAAAACCATGACCGAGAAGGAGATCGTGGACTATGTGGCC
AGCCAGGTTACAACCGCCAAGAAGCTGCGCGGTGGTGTTGTGTTCGTGGACGAGGTGCCTAAAGGACTGA
CCGGCAAGTTGGACGCCCGCAAGATCCGCGAGATTCTCATTAAGGCCAAGAAGGGCGGCAAGATCGCCGT
GAATTCTGCTTGCAAGAACTGGTTCAGTAGCTTAAGCCACTTTGTGATCCACCTTAACAGCCACGGCTTC
CCTCCCGAGGTGGAGGAGCAGGCCGCCGGCACCCTGCCCATGAGCTGCGCCCAGGAGAGCGGCATGGATA
GACACCCTGCTGCTTGCGCCAGCGCCAGGATCAACGTCTAACCTAGAACTAGCTTATCGATGGCCGCTTC
GAGCAGACATGATAAGATACATTGATGAGTTTGGACAAACCACAACTAGAATGCAGTGAAAAAAATGCTT
TATTTGTGAAATTTGTGATGCTATTGCTTTATTTGTAACCATTATAAGCTGCAATAAACAAGTTAACAAC
AACAATTGCATTCATTTTATGTTTCAGGTTCAGGGGGAGGTGTGGGAGGTTTTTTAAAGCAAGTAAAACC
TCTACAAATGTGGTAAAATCGGATCCACTAGTTCTAGAGCGGCCATCGAAGTTCCTATACTTTCTAGAGA
ATAGGAACTTCGGAATAGTAACTTCTCCATAAGCTTCAGCTGCTCGAGACCGGTGGATCCGAATTCAGAC
CGCGGTGGGCGGGAGTCTTCTGGGCAGGCTTAAAGGCTAACCTGGTGTGTGGGCGTTGTCCTGCAGGGGA
ATTGAACAGGTGTAAAATTGGAGGGACAAGACTTCCCACAGATTTTCGGTTTTGTCGGGAAGTTTTTTAA
TAGGGGCAAATAAGGAAAATGGGAGGATAGGTAGTCATCTGGGGTTTTATGCAGCAAAACTACAGGTTAT
TATTGCTTGTGATCCGCCTCGGAGTATTTTCCATCGAGGTAGATTAAAGACATGCTCACCCGAGTTTTAT
ACTCTCCTGCTTGAGATCCTTACTACAGTATGAAATTACAGTGTCGCGAGTTAGACTATGTAAGCAGAAT
TTTAATCATTTTTAAAGAGCCCAGTACTTCATATCCATTTCTCCCGCTCCTTCTGCAGCCTTATCAAAAG
GTATTTTAGAACACTCATTTTAGCCCCATTTTCATTTATTATACTGGCTTATCCAACCCCTAGACAGAGC
ATTGGCATTTTCCCTTTCCTGATCTTAGAAGTCTGATGACTCATGAAACCAGACAGATTAGTTACATACA
CCACAAATCGAGGCTGTAGCTGGGGCCTCAACACTGCAGTTCTTTTATAACTCCTTAGTACACTTTTTGT
TGATCCTTTGCCTTGATCCTTAATTTTCAGTGTCTATCACCTCTCCCGTCAGGTGGTGTTCCACATTTGG
GCCTATTCTCAGTCCAGGGAGTTTTACAACAATAGATGTATTGAGAATCCAACCTAAAGCTTAACTTTCC
ACTCCCATGAATGCCTCTCTCCTTTTTCTCCATTTATAAACTGAGCTGGTACCCAATTCGCCCTATAGTG
AGTCGTATTACGCGCGCTCACTGGCCGTCGTTTTACAACGTCGTGACTGGGAAAACCCTGGCGTTACCCA
ACTTAATCGCCTTGCAGCACATCCCCCTTTCGCCAGCTGGCGTAATAGCGAAGAGGCCCGCACCGATCGC
CCTTCCCAACAGTTGCGCAGCCTGAATGGCGAATGGG
[124 nt withheld, positions 8788-8911]
C
[91 nt withheld, positions 8913-9003]
A
[49 nt withheld, positions 9005-9053]
CCTTTGACGTTGGAGTCCACGTTCTTT
[37 nt withheld, positions 9081-9117]
ACCCTATCTCGGTCTATTCTTTTGATTTATAAGGGATTTTGCCGATTTCGGCCTATTGGTTAAAAAATGA
GCTGATTTAACAAAAATTTAACGCGAATTTTAACAAAATATTAACGCTTACAATTTAGGTGGCACTTTTC
GGGGAAATGTGCGCGGAACCCCTATTTGTTTATTTTTCTAAATACATTCAAATATGTATCCGCTCATGAG
ACAATAACCCTGATAAATGCTTCAATAATATTGAAAAAGGAAGAGTATGAGTATTCAACATTTCCGTGTC
GCCCTTATTCCCTTTTTTGCGGCATTTTGCCTTCCTGTTTTTGCTCACCCAGAAACGCTGGTGAAAGTAA
AAGATGCTGAAGATCAGTTGGGTGCACGAGTGGGTTACATCGAACTGGATCTCAACAGCGGTAAGATCCT
TGAGAGTTTTCGCCCCGAAGAACGTTTTCCAATGATGAGCACTTTTAAAGTTCTGCTATGTGGCGCGGTA
TTATCCCGTATTGACGCCGGGCAAGAGCAACTCGGTCGCCGCATACACTATTCTCAGAATGACTTGGTTG
AGTACTCACCAGTCACAGAAAAGCATCTTACGGATGGCATGACAGTAAGAGAATTATGCAGTGCTGCCAT
AACCATGAGTGATAACACTGCGGCCAACTTACTTCTGACAACGATCGGAGGACCGAAGGAGCTAACCGCT
TTTTTGCACAACATGGGGGATCATGTAACTCGCCTTGATCGTTGGGAACCGGAGCTGAATGAAGCCATAC
CAAACGACGAGCGTGACACCACGATGCCTGTAGCAATGGCAACAACGTTGCGCAAACTATTAACTGGCGA
ACTACTTACTCTAGCTTCCCGGCAACAATTAATAGACTGGATGGAGGCGGATAAAGTTGCAGGACCACTT
CTGCGCTCGGCCCTTCCGGCTGGCTGGTTTATTGCTGATAAATCTGGAGCCGGTGAGCGTGGGTCTCGCG
GTATCATTGCAGCACTGGGGCCAGATGGTAAGCCCTCCCGTATCGTAGTTATCTACACGACGGGGAGTCA
GGCAACTATGGATGAACGAAATAGACAGATCGCTGAGATAGGTGCCTCACTGATTAAGCATTGGTAACTG
TCAGACCAAGTTTACTCATATATACTTTAGATTGATTTAAAACTTCATTTTTAATTTAAAAGGATCTAGG
TGAAGATCCTTTTTGATAATCTCATGACCAAAATCCCTTAACGTGAGTTTTCGTTCCACTGAGCGTCAGA
CCCCGTAGAAAAGATCAAAGGATCTTCTTGAGATCCTTTTTTTCTGCGCGTAATCTGCTGCTTGCAAACA
AAAAAACCACCGCTACCAGCGGTGGTTTGTTTGCCGGATCAAGAGCTACCAACTCTTTTTCCGAAGGTAA
CTGGCTTCAGCAGAGCGCAGATACCAAATACTGTTCTTCTAGTGTAGCCGTAGTTAGGCCACCACTTCAA
GAACTCTGTAGCACCGCCTACATACCTCGCTCTGCTAATCCTGTTACCAGTGGCTGCTGCCAGTGGCGAT
AAGTCGTGTCTTACCGGGTTGGACTCAAGACGATAGTTACCGGATAAGGCGCAGCGGTCGGGCTGAACGG
GGGGTTCGTGCACACAGCCCAGCTTGGAGCGAACGACCTACACCGAACTGAGATACCTACAGCGTGAGCT
ATGAGAAAGCGCCACGCTTCCCGAAGGGAGAAAGGCGGACAGGTATCCGGTAAGCGGCAGGGTCGGAACA
GGAGAGCGCACGAGGGAGCTTCCAGGGGGAAACGCCTGGTATCTTTATAGTCCTGTCGGGTTTCGCCACC
TCTGACTTGAGCGTCGATTTTTGTGATGCTCGTCAGGGGGGCGGAGCCTATGGAAAAACGCCAGCAACGC
GGCCTTTTTACGGTTCCTGGCCTTTTGCTGGCCTTTTGCTCACATGTTCTTTCCTGCGTTATCCCCTGAT
TCTGTGGATAACCGTATTACCGCCTTTGAGTGAGCTGATACCGCTCGCCGCAGCCGAACGACCGAGCGCA
GCGAGTCAGTGAGCGAGGAAGCGGAAGAGCGCCCAATACGCAAACCGCCTCTCCCCGCGCGTTGGCCGAT
TCATTAATGCAGCTGGCACGACAGGTTTCCCGACTGGAAAGCGGGCAGTGAGCGCAACGCAATTAATGTG
AGTTAGCTCAGTCATTAGGCACCCCAGGCTTTACACTTTATGCTTCCGGCTCGTATGTTGTGTGGAATTG
TGAGCGGATAACAATTTCACACAGGAAACAGCTATGACCATGATTACGCCAAGCGCGCAATTAACCCTCA
CTAAAGGGAACAAAAGCTGGAGCTCTGTTTTGGTTGGCGTAAGGCGCCTGTCAGTTAACGGCAGCCGGAG
TGCGCAGCCGCCGGCAGCCTCGCTCTGCCCACTGGGTGGGGCGGGAGGTAGGTGGGGTGAGGCGAGCTGG
ACGTGCGGGCGCGGTCGGCCTCTGGCGGGGCGGGGGGGGGGAGGGAGGGTCAGCGAAAGTAGCTCGCGCG
CGAGCGGCCGCCCACCCTCCCCTTCCTCTGGGGGAGTCGTTTTACCCGCCGCCGGCCGGGCCTCGTCGTC
TGATTGGCTCTCGGGGCCCAGAAAACTGGCCCTTGCCATTGGCTCGTGTTCGTGCAAGTTGAGTCCATCC
GCCGGCCAGCGGGGGCGGCGAGGAGGCGCTCCCAGGTTCCGGCCCTCCCCTCGGCCCCGCGCCGCAGAGT
CTGGCCGCGCGCCCCTGCGCAACGTGGCAGGAAGCGCGCGCTGGGGGCGGGGACGGGCAGTAGGGCTGAG
CGGCTGCGGGGCGGGTGCAAGCACGTTTCCGACTTGAGTTGCCTCAAGAGGGGCGTGCTGAGCCAGACCT
CCATCGCGCACTCCGGGGAGTGGAGGGAAGGAGCGAGGGCTCAGTTGGGCTGTTTTGGAGGCAGGAAGCA
CTTGCTCTCCCAAAGTCGCTCTGAGTTGTTATCAGTAAGGGAGCTGCAGTGGAGTAGGCGGGGAGAAGGC
CGCACCCTTCTCCGGAGGGGGGAGGGGAGTGTTGCAATACCTTTCTGGGAGTTCTCTGCTGCCTCCTGGC
TTCTGAGGACCGCCCTGGGCCTGGGAGAATCCCTTCCCCCTCTTCCCTCGTGATCTGCAACTCCAGTCTT
TCTCCCGGGAGAGTCGAGGAATTCTGCAGATATCACAAGTTTGTACAAAAAAGCTGAACGAGAAACGTAA
AATGATATAAATATCAATATATTAAATTAGATTTTGCATAAAAAACAGACTACATAATACTGTAAAACAC
AACATATCCAGTCACTATGGCGGCCGCATTAGGCACCCCAGGCTTTACACTTTATGCTTCCGGCTCGTAT
AATGTGTGGATTTTGAGTTAGGATCCGTCGAGATTTTCAGGAGCTAAGGAAGCTAAAATGGAGAAAAAAA
TCACTGGATATACCACCGTTGATATATCCCAATGGCATCGTAAAGAACATTTTGAGGCATTTCAGTCAGT
TGCTCAATGTACCTATAACCAGACCGTTCAGCTGGATATTACGGCCTTTTTAAAGACCGTAAAGAAAAAT
AAGCACAAGTTTTATCCGGCCTTTATTCACATTCTTGCCCGCCTGATGAATGCTCATCCGGAATTCCGTA
TGGCAATGAAAGACGGTGAGCTGGTGATATGGGATAGTGTTCACCCTTGTTACACCGTTTTCCATGAGCA
AACTGAAACGTTTTCATCGCTCTGGAGTGAATACCACGACGATTTCCGGCAGTTTCTACACATATATTCG
CAAGATGTGGCGTGTTACGGTGAAAACCTGGCCTATTTCCCTAAAGGGTTTATTGAGAATATGTTTTTCG
TCTCAGCCAATCCCTGGGTGAGTTTCACCAGTTTTGATTTAAACGTGGCCAATATGGACAACTTCTTCGC
CCCCGTTTTCACCATGGGCAAATATTATACGCAAGGCGACAAGGTGCTGATGCCGCTGGCGATTCAGGTT
CATCATGCCGTTTGTGATGGCTTCCATGTCGGCAGAATGCTTAATGAATTACAACAGTACTGCGATGAGT
GGCAGGGCGGGGCGTAAACGCGTGGATCCGGCTTACTAAAAGCCAGATAACAGTATGCGTATTTGCGCGC
TGATTTTTGCGGTATAAGAATATATACTGATATGTATACCCGAAGTATGTCAAAAAGAGGTATGCTATGA
AGCAGCGTATTACAGTGACAGTTGACAGCGACAGCTATCAGTTGCTCAAGGCATATATGATGTCAATATC
TCCGGTCTGGTAAGCACAACCATGCAGAATGAAGCCCGTCGTCTGCGTGCCGAACGCTGGAAAGCGGAAA
ATCAGGAAGGGATGGCTGAGGTCGCCCGGTTTATTGAAATGAACGGCTCTTTTGCTGACGAGAACAGGGG
CTGGTGAAATGCAGTTTAAGGTTTACACCTATAAAAGAGAGAGCCGTTATCGTCTGTTTGTGAATGTACA
GAGTGATATTATTGACACGCCCGGGCGACGGATGGTGATCCCCCTGGCCAGTGCACGTCTGCTGTCAGAT
AAAGTCTCCCGTGAACTTTACCCGGTGGTGCATATCGGGGATGAAAGCTGGCGCATGATGACCACCGATA
TGGCCAGTGTGCCGGTCTCCGTTATCGGGGAAGAAGTGGCTGATCTCAGCCACCGCGAAAATGACATCAA
AAACGCCATTAACCTGATGTTCTGGGGAATATAAATGTCAGGCTCCCTTATACACAGCCAGTCTGCAGGT
CGACCATAGTGACTGGATATGTTGTGTTTTACAGTATTATGTAGTCTGTTTTTTATGCAAAATCTAATTT
AATATATTGATATTTATATCATTTTACGTTTCTCGTTCAGCTTTCTTGTACAAAGTGGTGATAAACCCGC
TGATCAGCTCGACGTTTAAACCTCGAGATTCGACATTGATTATTGACTAGTTATTAATAGTAATCAATTA
CGGGGTCATTAGTTCATAGCCCATATATGGAGTTCCGCGTTACATAACTTACGGTAAATGGCCCGCCTGG
CTGACCGCCCAACGACCCCCGCCCATTGACGTCAATAATGACGTATGTTCCCATAGTAACGCCAATAGGG
ACTTTCCATTGACGTCAATGGGTGGAGTATTTACGGTAAACTGCCCACTTGGCAGTACATCAAGTGTATC
ATATGCCAAGTACGCCCCCTATTGACGTCAATGACGGTAAATGGCCCGCCTGGCATTATGCCCAGTACAT
GACCTTATGGGACTTTCCTACTTGGCAGTACATCTACGTATTAGTCATCGCTATTACCATGGTCGAGGTG
AGCCCCACGTTCTGCTTCACTCTCCCCATCTCCCCCCCCTCCCCACCCCCAATTTTGTATTTATTTATTT
TTTAATTATTTTGTGCAGCGATGGGGGCGGGGGGGGGGGGGGGGCGCGCGCCAGGCGGGGCGGGGCGGGG
CGAGGGGCGGGGC
